>Addgene plasmid #112084 | pKC-4.06 | depositor partial sequence | sequence record 210935 | 3XFLAG-Fluc-Bglobin (39PTC) partial
CTCGTTTAGTGAACCGTCAGAATTAACCATGGACTACAAAGACCATGACGGTGATTATAAAGATCATGAC
ATCGATTACAAGGATGACGATGACAAGCTTGCGGCCGCGAATTCAGAAGACGCCAAAAACATAAAGAAAG
GCCCGGCGCCATTCTATCCGCTGGAAGATGGAACCGCTGGAGAGCAACTGCATAAGGCTATGAAGAGATA
CGCCCTGGTTCCTGGAACAATTGCTTTTACAGATGCACATATCGAGGTGGACATCACTTACGCTGAGTAC
TTCGAAATGTCCGTTCGGTTGGCAGAAGCTATGAAACGATATGGGCTGAATACAAATCACAGAATCGTCG
TATGCAGTGAAAACTCTCTTCAATTCTTTATGCCGGTGTTGGGCGCGTTATTTATCGGAGTTGCAGTTGC
GCCCGCGAACGACATTTATAATGAACGTGAATTGCTCAACAGTATGGGCATTTCGCAGCCTACCGTGGTG
TTCGTTTCCAAAAAGGGGTTGCAAAAAATTTTGAACGTGCAAAAAAAGCTCCCAATCATCCAAAAAATTA
TTATCATGGATTCTAAAACGGATTACCAGGGATTTCAGTCGATGTACACGTTCGTCACATCTCATCTACC
TCCCGGTTTTAATGAATACGATTTTGTGCCAGAGTCCTTCGATAGGGACAAGACAATTGCACTGATCATG
AACTCCTCTGGATCTACTGGTCTGCCTAAAGGTGTCGCTCTGCCTCATAGAACTGCCTGCGTGAGATTCT
CGCATGCCAGAGATCCTATTTTTGGCAATCAAATCATTCCGGATACTGCGATTTTAAGTGTTGTTCCATT
CCATCACGGTTTTGGAATGTTTACTACACTCGGATATTTGATATGTGGATTTCGAGTCGTCTTAATGTAT
AGATTTGAAGAAGAGCTGTTTCTGAGGAGCCTTCAGGATTACAAGATTCAAAGTGCGCTGCTGGTGCCAA
CCCTATTCTCCTTCTTCGCCAAAAGCACTCTGATTGACAAATACGATTTATCTAATTTACACGAAATTGC
TTCTGGTGGCGCTCCCCTCTCTAAGGAAGTCGGGGAAGCGGTTGCCAAGAGGTTCCATCTGCCAGGTATC
AGGCAAGGATATGGGCTCACTGAGACTACATCAGCTATTCTGATTACACCCGAGGGGGATGATAAACCGG
GCGCGGTCGGTAAAGTTGTTCCATTTTTTGAAGCGAAGGTTGTGGATCTGGATACCGGGAAAACGCTGGG
CGTTAATCAAAGAGGCGAACTGTGTGTGAGAGGTCCTATGATTATGTCCGGTTATGTAAACAATCCGGAA
GCGACCAACGCCTTGATTGACAAGGATGGATGGCTACATTCTGGAGACATAGCTTACTGGGACGAAGACG
AACACTTCTTCATCGTTGACCGCCTGAAGTCTCTGATTAAGTACAAAGGCTATCAGGTGGCTCCCGCTGA
ATTGGAATCCATCTTGCTCCAACACCCCAACATCTTCGACGCAGGTGTCGCAGGTCTTCCCGACGATGAC
GCCGGTGAACTTCCCGCCGCCGTTGTTGTTTTGGAGCACGGAAAGACGATGACGGAAAAAGAGATCGTGG
ATTACGTCGCCAGTCAAGTAACAACCGCGAAAAAGTTGCGCGGAGGAGTTGTGTTTGTGGACGAAGTACC
GAAAGGTCTTACCGGAAAACTCGACGCAAGAAAAATCAGAGAGATCCTCATAAAGGCCAAGAAGGGCGGA
AAGATCGCCGTGGCGAATTCATCGATAGATCTGATATCAACAAGTTTGTACAAAAAAGCAGGCTCCGCGG
CCGCCCCCTTCACCGTGCATCTGACTCCTGAGGAGAAGTCTGCCGTTACTGCCCTGTGGGGCAAGGTGAA
CGTGGATGAAGTTGGTGGTGAGGCCCTGGGCAGGTTGGTATCAAGGTTACAAGACAGGTTTAAGGAGACC
AATAGAAACTGGGCATGTGGAGACAGAGAAGACTCTTGGGTTTCTGATAGGCACTGACTCTCTCTGCCTA
TTGGTCTATTTTCCCACCCTTAGGCTGCTGGTGGTCTACCCTTGGACCTAGAGGTTCTTTGAGTCCTTTG
GGGATCTGTCCACTCCTGATGCTGTTATGGGCAACCCTAAGGTGAAGGCTCATGGCAAGAAAGTGCTCGG
TGCCTTTAGTGATGGCCTGGCTCACCTGGACAACCTCAAGGGCACCTTTGCCACACTGAGTGAGCTGCAC
TGTGACAAGCTGCACGTGGATCCTGAGAACTTCAGGGTGAGTCTGATGGGCACCTCCTGGGTTTCCTTCC
CCTGGCTATTCTGCTCAACCTTCCTATCAGAAAAAAAGGGGAAGCGATTCTAGGGAGCAGTCTCCATGAC
TGTGTGTGGAGTGTTGACAAGAGTTCGGATATTTTATTCTCTACTCAGAATTGCTGCTCCCCCTC
