[The description below was written by a language model from this plasmid's Addgene catalogue record.]
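Description:
pKC-4.06 is a mammalian expression plasmid built on the p3xFLAG-CMV-10 backbone that serves as a luciferase-based sensor of nonsense-mediated mRNA decay (NMD). It totals about 8.7 kb, of which roughly 2.5 kb is insert introduced by Gateway cloning. The plasmid is maintained at high copy in E. coli under ampicillin selection, and it carries a neomycin resistance marker so that transfected mammalian cells can be selected with G418. No feature table accompanies the record, so details such as the origins of replication are not itemised; the use of a 3′ sequencing primer directed at an hGH polyadenylation region suggests that this signal terminates the transcript.

The payload is a CMV promoter-driven fusion in which firefly (Photinus pyralis) luciferase, carrying an N-terminal 3xFLAG tag, is joined to beta-globin (HBB) sequence bearing a premature termination codon at position 39. The record lists both human and mouse as source species for the insert without specifying which parts derive from each. The codon 39 nonsense mutation is a classic NMD-triggering lesion: after splicing of the globin portion, a stop codon lying upstream of an exon junction marks the mRNA for degradation. Under normal NMD activity the reporter transcript is therefore unstable and luciferase output is low, whereas impairing the pathway stabilises the message and raises the signal. The FLAG tag allows the protein product to be detected by immunoblotting. The construct was used in work linking splicing to NMD, and is suited to genetic or chemical screens for NMD modulators.
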