Addgene plasmid #112084: pKC-4.06
Purpose: NMD sensor: pCMV-3XFLAG-Fluc-betaglobin (39PTC)
Depositing lab: James Inglese. Depositing organization: National Center for Advancing Translational Sciences (NCATS). Publication: ICE1 promotes the link between splicing and nonsense-mediated mRNA decay. Baird TD, Cheng KC, Chen YC, Buehler E, Martin SE, Inglese J, Hogg JR. eLife. 2018 Mar 12;7. pii: 33178. doi: 10.7554/eLife.33178. PubMed 29528287.
Backbone
  Vector backbone: p3xFLAG-CMV-10
  Backbone size w/o insert (bp): 6204
  Total vector size (bp): 8717
  Vector type: Mammalian Expression
  Selectable markers: Neomycin (select with G418)
Growth in bacteria
  Bacterial resistance: Ampicillin, 100 μg/mL
  Growth temperature: 37°C
  Growth strain: DH5alpha
  Copy number: High Copy
Gene/Insert
  Gene/Insert name: 3XFLAG firefly luciferase-beta-globin 39PTC (alt name: FLuc NMD sensor)
  Species: H. sapiens (human), M. musculus (mouse); Photinus pyralis
  Insert size (bp): 2513
  Entrez Gene: HBB (a.k.a. CD113t-C, ECYT6, beta-globin)
  Promoter: CMV
  Tag / fusion protein: FLAG (N terminal on insert)
  Cloning method: Gateway Cloning
  Sequencing primers: 5′ CMV-F; 3′ hgH-PA-R
Resource information
  A portion of this plasmid was derived from a plasmid made by: b-globin sequence used in this clone was obtained from Professor Lynne Maquat
Terms and licenses: Academic/Nonprofit Terms; Industry Terms: Not Available to Industry
How to cite: pKC-4.06 was a gift from James Inglese (Addgene plasmid # 112084 ; http://n2t.net/addgene:112084 ; RRID:Addgene_112084)
