LOCUS       Exported 9274 bp ds-DNA circular SYN 12-MAY-2021
DEFINITION  NMD sensor: pCMV-3XFLAG-Fluc-betaglobin (39PTC).
ACCESSION   .
VERSION     .
KEYWORDS    pKC-4.06
SOURCE      synthetic DNA construct
  ORGANISM  synthetic DNA construct
REFERENCE   1 (bases 1 to 9274)
  AUTHORS   Baird TD, Cheng KC, Chen YC, Buehler E, Martin SE, Inglese J, Hogg
            JR
  TITLE     ICE1 promotes the link between splicing and nonsense-mediated mRNA
            decay.
  JOURNAL   Elife. 2018 Mar 12;7. pii: 33178. doi: 10.7554/eLife.33178.
  PUBMED    29528287
REFERENCE   2 (bases 1 to 9274)
  AUTHORS   .
  TITLE     Direct Submission
  JOURNAL   Exported May 12, 2021 from SnapGene Server 1.1.58
            http://www.snapgene.com
FEATURES             Location/Qualifiers
     source          1..9274
                     /organism="synthetic DNA construct"
                     /mol_type="other DNA"
     enhancer        1..380
                     /label=CMV enhancer
                     /note="human cytomegalovirus immediate early enhancer"
     promoter        381..584
                     /label=CMV promoter
                     /note="human cytomegalovirus (CMV) immediate early
                     promoter"
     primer_bind     535..555
                     /label=CMV-F
                     /note="Human CMV immediate early promoter, forward primer"
     CDS             614..679
                     /codon_start=1
                     /product="three tandem FLAG(R) epitope tags, followed by an
                     enterokinase cleavage site"
                     /label=3xFLAG
                     /translation="DYKDHDGDYKDHDIDYKDDDDK"
     CDS             698..2344
                     /codon_start=1
                     /gene="luc+"
                     /product="firefly luciferase"
                     /label=luciferase
                     /note="enhanced luc+ version of the luciferase gene"
                     /translation="EDAKNIKKGPAPFYPLEDGTAGEQLHKAMKRYALVPGTIAFTDAH
                     IEVDITYAEYFEMSVRLAEAMKRYGLNTNHRIVVCSENSLQFFMPVLGALFIGVAVAPA
                     NDIYNERELLNSMGISQPTVVFVSKKGLQKILNVQKKLPIIQKIIIMDSKTDYQGFQSM
                     YTFVTSHLPPGFNEYDFVPESFDRDKTIALIMNSSGSTGLPKGVALPHRTACVRFSHAR
                     DPIFGNQIIPDTAILSVVPFHHGFGMFTTLGYLICGFRVVLMYRFEEELFLRSLQDYKI
                     QSALLVPTLFSFFAKSTLIDKYDLSNLHEIASGGAPLSKEVGEAVAKRFHLPGIRQGYG
                     LTETTSAILITPEGDDKPGAVGKVVPFFEAKVVDLDTGKTLGVNQRGELCVRGPMIMSG
                     YVNNPEATNALIDKDGWLHSGDIAYWDEDEHFFIVDRLKSLIKYKGYQVAPAELESILL
                     QHPNIFDAGVAGLPDDDAGELPAAVVVLEHGKTMTEKEIVDYVASQVTTAKKLRGGVVF
                     VDEVPKGLTGKLDARKIREILIKAKKGGKIAV"
     primer_bind     complement(761..779)
                     /label=LucNrev
                     /note="Firefly luciferase, reverse primer"
     protein_bind    2372..2396
                     /gene="mutant version of attB"
                     /label=attB1
                     /bound_moiety="BP Clonase(TM)"
                     /note="recombination site for the Gateway(R) BP reaction"
     protein_bind    complement(3658..3682)
                     /gene="mutant version of attB"
                     /label=attB2
                     /bound_moiety="BP Clonase(TM)"
                     /note="recombination site for the Gateway(R) BP reaction"
     polyA_signal    3716..4338
                     /label=hGH poly(A) signal
                     /note="human growth hormone polyadenylation signal"
     primer_bind     complement(3915..3934)
                     /label=hGH-PA-R
                     /note="Human growth hormone terminator, reverse primer"
     primer_bind     complement(4362..4382)
                     /label=pBABE 3'
                     /note="SV40 enhancer, reverse primer for pBABE vectors"
     promoter        4380..4677
                     /label=SV40 promoter
                     /note="SV40 enhancer and early promoter"
     primer_bind     4609..4628
                     /label=SV40pro-F
                     /note="SV40 promoter/origin, forward primer"
     CDS             4731..5525
                     /codon_start=1
                     /gene="aph(3')-II (or nptII)"
                     /product="aminoglycoside phosphotransferase from Tn5"
                     /label=NeoR/KanR
                     /note="confers resistance to neomycin, kanamycin, and G418
                     (Geneticin(R))"
                     /translation="MIEQDGLHAGSPAAWVERLFGYDWAQQTIGCSDAAVFRLSAQGRP
                     VLFVKTDLSGALNELQDEAARLSWLATTGVPCAAVLDVVTEAGRDWLLLGEVPGQDLLS
                     SHLAPAEKVSIMADAMRRLHTLDPATCPFDHQAKHRIERARTRMEAGLVDQDDLDEEHQ
                     GLAPAELFARLKARMPDGEDLVVTHGDACLPNIMVENGRFSGFIDCGRLGVADRYQDIA
                     LATRDIAEELGGEWADRFLVLYGIAAPDSQRIAFYRLLDEFF"
     primer_bind     complement(4785..4804)
                     /label=Neo-R
                     /note="Neomycin resistance gene, reverse primer"
     primer_bind     5395..5414
                     /label=Neo-F
                     /note="Neomycin resistance gene, forward primer"
     polyA_signal    6177..6311
                     /label=SV40 poly(A) signal
                     /note="SV40 polyadenylation signal"
     primer_bind     complement(6214..6233)
                     /label=SV40pA-R
                     /note="SV40 polyA, reverse primer"
     primer_bind     6268..6287
                     /label=EBV-rev
                     /note="SV40 polyA terminator, reverse primer"
     primer_bind     complement(6316..6335)
                     /label=T7
                     /note="T7 promoter, forward primer"
     promoter        complement(6317..6335)
                     /label=T7 promoter
                     /note="promoter for bacteriophage T7 RNA polymerase"
     primer_bind     complement(6349..6365)
                     /label=M13 rev
                     /note="common sequencing primer, one of multiple similar
                     variants"
     primer_bind     complement(6349..6365)
                     /label=M13 Reverse
                     /note="In lacZ gene. Also called M13-rev"
     primer_bind     complement(6362..6384)
                     /label=M13/pUC Reverse
                     /note="In lacZ gene"
     protein_bind    6373..6389
                     /label=lac operator
                     /bound_moiety="lac repressor encoded by lacI"
                     /note="The lac repressor binds to the lac operator to
                     inhibit transcription in E. coli. This inhibition can be
                     relieved by adding lactose or
                     isopropyl-beta-D-thiogalactopyranoside (IPTG)."
     promoter        complement(6397..6427)
                     /label=lac promoter
                     /note="promoter for the E. coli lac operon"
     protein_bind    6442..6463
                     /label=CAP binding site
                     /bound_moiety="E. coli catabolite activator protein"
                     /note="CAP binding activates transcription in the presence
                     of cAMP."
     primer_bind     complement(6580..6597)
                     /label=L4440
                     /note="L4440 vector, forward primer"
     rep_origin      complement(6751..7339)
                     /direction=LEFT
                     /label=ori
                     /note="high-copy-number ColE1/pMB1/pBR322/pUC origin of
                     replication"
     primer_bind     complement(6831..6850)
                     /label=pBR322ori-F
                     /note="pBR322 origin, forward primer"
     CDS             complement(7510..8370)
                     /codon_start=1
                     /gene="bla"
                     /product="beta-lactamase"
                     /label=AmpR
                     /note="confers resistance to ampicillin, carbenicillin, and
                     related antibiotics"
                     /translation="MSIQHFRVALIPFFAAFCLPVFAHPETLVKVKDAEDQLGARVGYI
                     ELDLNSGKILESFRPEERFPMMSTFKVLLCGAVLSRIDAGQEQLGRRIHYSQNDLVEYS
                     PVTEKHLTDGMTVRELCSAAITMSDNTAANLLLTTIGGPKELTAFLHNMGDHVTRLDRW
                     EPELNEAIPNDERDTTMPVAMATTLRKLLTGELLTLASRQQLIDWMEADKVAGPLLRSA
                     LPAGWFIADKSGAGERGSRGIIAALGPDGKPSRIVVIYTTGSQATMDERNRQIAEIGAS
                     LIKHW"
     primer_bind     8133..8152
                     /label=Amp-R
                     /note="Ampicillin resistance gene, reverse primer"
     promoter        complement(8371..8475)
                     /gene="bla"
                     /label=AmpR promoter
     rep_origin      8502..8957
                     /direction=RIGHT
                     /label=f1 ori
                     /note="f1 bacteriophage origin of replication; arrow
                     indicates direction of (+) strand synthesis"
     primer_bind     complement(8589..8608)
                     /label=F1ori-R
                     /note="F1 origin, reverse primer"
     primer_bind     8799..8820
                     /label=F1ori-F
                     /note="F1 origin, forward primer"
     primer_bind     9083..9105
                     /label=M13/pUC Forward
                     /note="In lacZ gene"
     primer_bind     9097..9114
                     /label=M13 Forward
                     /note="In lacZ gene. Also called M13-F20 or M13 (-21)
                     Forward"
     primer_bind     9098..9114
                     /label=M13 fwd
                     /note="common sequencing primer, one of multiple similar
                     variants"
ORIGIN
        1 gacattgatt attgactagt tattaatagt aatcaattac ggggtcatta gttcatagcc
       61 catatatgga gttccgcgtt acataactta cggtaaatgg cccgcctggc tgaccgccca
      121 acgacccccg cccattgacg tcaataatga cgtatgttcc catagtaacg ccaataggga
      181 ctttccattg acgtcaatgg gtggagtatt tacggtaaac tgcccacttg gcagtacatc
      241 aagtgtatca tatgccaagt ccgcccccta ttgacgtcaa tgacggtaaa tggcccgcct
      301 ggcattatgc ccagtacatg accttacggg actttcctac ttggcagtac atctacgtat
      361 tagtcatcgc tattaccatg gtgatgcggt tttggcagta caccaatggg cgtggatagc
      421 ggtttgactc acggggattt ccaagtctcc accccattga cgtcaatggg agtttgtttt
      481 ggcaccaaaa tcaacgggac tttccaaaat gtcgtaataa ccccgccccg ttgacgcaaa
      541 tgggcggtag gcgtgtacgg tgggaggtct atataagcag agctcgttta gtgaaccgtc
      601 agaattaacc atggactaca aagaccatga cggtgattat aaagatcatg acatcgatta
      661 caaggatgac gatgacaagc ttgcggccgc gaattcagaa gacgccaaaa acataaagaa
      721 aggcccggcg ccattctatc cgctggaaga tggaaccgct ggagagcaac tgcataaggc
      781 tatgaagaga tacgccctgg ttcctggaac aattgctttt acagatgcac atatcgaggt
      841 ggacatcact tacgctgagt acttcgaaat gtccgttcgg ttggcagaag ctatgaaacg
      901 atatgggctg aatacaaatc acagaatcgt cgtatgcagt gaaaactctc ttcaattctt
      961 tatgccggtg ttgggcgcgt tatttatcgg agttgcagtt gcgcccgcga acgacattta
     1021 taatgaacgt gaattgctca acagtatggg catttcgcag cctaccgtgg tgttcgtttc
     1081 caaaaagggg ttgcaaaaaa ttttgaacgt gcaaaaaaag ctcccaatca tccaaaaaat
     1141 tattatcatg gattctaaaa cggattacca gggatttcag tcgatgtaca cgttcgtcac
     1201 atctcatcta cctcccggtt ttaatgaata cgattttgtg ccagagtcct tcgataggga
     1261 caagacaatt gcactgatca tgaactcctc tggatctact ggtctgccta aaggtgtcgc
     1321 tctgcctcat agaactgcct gcgtgagatt ctcgcatgcc agagatccta tttttggcaa
     1381 tcaaatcatt ccggatactg cgattttaag tgttgttcca ttccatcacg gttttggaat
     1441 gtttactaca ctcggatatt tgatatgtgg atttcgagtc gtcttaatgt atagatttga
     1501 agaagagctg tttctgagga gccttcagga ttacaagatt caaagtgcgc tgctggtgcc
     1561 aaccctattc tccttcttcg ccaaaagcac tctgattgac aaatacgatt tatctaattt
     1621 acacgaaatt gcttctggtg gcgctcccct ctctaaggaa gtcggggaag cggttgccaa
     1681 gaggttccat ctgccaggta tcaggcaagg atatgggctc actgagacta catcagctat
     1741 tctgattaca cccgaggggg atgataaacc gggcgcggtc ggtaaagttg ttccattttt
     1801 tgaagcgaag gttgtggatc tggataccgg gaaaacgctg ggcgttaatc aaagaggcga
     1861 actgtgtgtg agaggtccta tgattatgtc cggttatgta aacaatccgg aagcgaccaa
     1921 cgccttgatt gacaaggatg gatggctaca ttctggagac atagcttact gggacgaaga
     1981 cgaacacttc ttcatcgttg accgcctgaa gtctctgatt aagtacaaag gctatcaggt
     2041 ggctcccgct gaattggaat ccatcttgct ccaacacccc aacatcttcg acgcaggtgt
     2101 cgcaggtctt cccgacgatg acgccggtga acttcccgcc gccgttgttg ttttggagca
     2161 cggaaagacg atgacggaaa aagagatcgt ggattacgtc gccagtcaag taacaaccgc
     2221 gaaaaagttg cgcggaggag ttgtgtttgt ggacgaagta ccgaaaggtc ttaccggaaa
     2281 actcgacgca agaaaaatca gagagatcct cataaaggcc aagaagggcg gaaagatcgc
     2341 cgtggcgaat tcatcgatag atctgatatc aacaagtttg tacaaaaaag caggctccgc
     2401 ggccgccccc ttcaccgtgc atctgactcc tgaggagaag tctgccgtta ctgccctgtg
     2461 gggcaaggtg aacgtggatg aagttggtgg tgaggccctg ggcaggttgg tatcaaggtt
     2521 acaagacagg tttaaggaga ccaatagaaa ctgggcatgt ggagacagag aagactcttg
     2581 ggtttctgat aggcactgac tctctctgcc tattggtcta ttttcccacc cttaggctgc
     2641 tggtggtcta cccttggacc tagaggttct ttgagtcctt tggggatctg tccactcctg
     2701 atgctgttat gggcaaccct aaggtgaagg ctcatggcaa gaaagtgctc ggtgccttta
     2761 gtgatggcct ggctcacctg gacaacctca agggcacctt tgccacactg agtgagctgc
     2821 actgtgacaa gctgcacgtg gatcctgaga acttcagggt gagtctgatg ggcacctcct
     2881 gggtttcctt cccctggcta ttctgctcaa ccttcctatc agaaaaaaag gggaagcgat
     2941 tctagggagc agtctccatg actgtgtgtg gagtgttgac aagagttcgg atattttatt
     3001 ctctactcag aattgctgct ccccctcact ctgttctgtg ttgtcatttc ctctttcttt
     3061 ggtaagcttt taatttccag ttgcatttta ctaaattaat taagctggtt atttacttcc
     3121 catcctgata tcagcttccc ctcctccttt cctcccagtc cttctctctc tcctctctct
     3181 ttctctaatc ctttcctttc cctcagttca tttcttcttc tttgatctac gtttgtttgt
     3241 ctttttaaat attgccttgt aacttgctca gaggacaagg aagatatgtc cctgtttctt
     3301 ctcatagctc tcaagaatag tagcataatt ggcttttatg ccagggtgac aggggaagaa
     3361 tatattttac atataaattc tgtttgacat aggattctta taataatttg tcagtagttt
     3421 aaggttgcaa acaaatgtct ttgtaaataa gcctgcagta tctggtattt ttgctctaca
     3481 gttatgttga tggttcttcc atattcccac agctcctggg caatatgatc gtgattgtgc
     3541 tgggccacca cctgggcaag gatttcaccc ccgctgcaca ggctgccttc cagaaggtgg
     3601 tggctggagt ggccactgcc ctggcccaca agtatcacta aaagggtggg cgcgccgacc
     3661 cagctttctt gtacaaagtg gttgatatcg gtaccagtcg actctagagg atcccgggtg
     3721 gcatccctgt gacccctccc cagtgcctct cctggccctg gaagttgcca ctccagtgcc
     3781 caccagcctt gtcctaataa aattaagttg catcattttg tctgactagg tgtccttcta
     3841 taatattatg gggtggaggg gggtggtatg gagcaagggg caagttggga agacaacctg
     3901 tagggcctgc ggggtctatt gggaaccaag ctggagtgca gtggcacaat cttggctcac
     3961 tgcaatctcc gcctcctggg ttcaagcgat tctcctgcct cagcctcccg agttgttggg
     4021 attccaggca tgcatgacca ggctcagcta atttttgttt ttttggtaga gacggggttt
     4081 caccatattg gccaggctgg tctccaactc ctaatctcag gtgatctacc caccttggcc
     4141 tcccaaattg ctgggattac aggcgtgaac cactgctccc ttccctgtcc ttctgatttt
     4201 aaaataacta taccagcagg aggacgtcca gacacagcat aggctacctg gccatgccca
     4261 accggtggga catttgagtt gcttgcttgg cactgtcctc tcatgcgttg ggtccactca
     4321 gtagatgcct gttgaattgg gtacgcggcc agcttggctg tggaatgtgt gtcagttagg
     4381 gtgtggaaag tccccaggct ccccagcagg cagaagtatg caaagcatgc atctcaatta
     4441 gtcagcaacc aggtgtggaa agtccccagg ctccccagca ggcagaagta tgcaaagcat
     4501 gcatctcaat tagtcagcaa ccatagtccc gcccctaact ccgcccatcc cgcccctaac
     4561 tccgcccagt tccgcccatt ctccgcccca tggctgacta atttttttta tttatgcaga
     4621 ggccgaggcc gcctcggcct ctgagctatt ccagaagtag tgaggaggct tttttggagg
     4681 aattgatcag cttgggatct gatcaagaga caggatgagg atcgtttcgc atgattgaac
     4741 aagatggatt gcacgcaggt tctccggccg cttgggtgga gaggctattc ggctatgact
     4801 gggcacaaca gacaatcggc tgctctgatg ccgccgtgtt ccggctgtca gcgcaggggc
     4861 gcccggttct ttttgtcaag accgacctgt ccggtgccct gaatgaactg caggacgagg
     4921 cagcgcggct atcgtggctg gccacgacgg gcgttccttg cgcagctgtg ctcgacgttg
     4981 tcactgaagc gggaagggac tggctgctat tgggcgaagt gccggggcag gatctcctgt
     5041 catctcacct tgctcctgcc gagaaagtat ccatcatggc tgatgcaatg cggcggctgc
     5101 atacgcttga tccggctacc tgcccattcg accaccaagc gaaacatcgc atcgagcgag
     5161 cacgtactcg gatggaagcc ggtcttgtcg atcaggatga tctggacgaa gagcatcagg
     5221 ggctcgcgcc agccgaactg ttcgccaggc tcaaggcgcg catgcccgac ggcgaggatc
     5281 tcgtcgtgac ccatggcgat gcctgcttgc cgaatatcat ggtggaaaat ggccgctttt
     5341 ctggattcat cgactgtggc cggctgggtg tggcggaccg ctatcaggac atagcgttgg
     5401 ctacccgtga tattgctgaa gagcttggcg gcgaatgggc tgaccgcttc ctcgtgcttt
     5461 acggtatcgc cgctcccgat tcgcagcgca tcgccttcta tcgccttctt gacgagttct
     5521 tctgagcggg actctggggt tcgaaatgac cgaccaagcg acgcccaacc tgccatcacg
     5581 agatttcgat tccaccgccg ccttctatga aaggttgggc ttcggaatcg ttttccggga
     5641 cgccggctgg atgatcctcc agcgcgggga tctcatgctg gagttcttcg cccaccccgg
     5701 gctcgatccc ctcgcgagtt ggttcagctg ctgcctgagg ctggacgacc tcgcggagtt
     5761 ctaccggcag tgcaaatccg tcggcatcca ggaaaccagc agcggctatc cgcgcatcca
     5821 tgcccccgaa ctgcaggagt ggggaggcac gatggccgct ttggtcgacc cggacgggac
     5881 gctcctgcgc ctgatacaga acgaattgct tgcaggcatc tcatgagtgt gtcttcccgt
     5941 tttccgcctg aggtcactgc gtggatggag cgctggcgcc tgctgcgcga cggcgagctg
     6001 ctcaccaccc actcgccaag ctggaaccgt aaaaaggccg cgttgctggc gtttttccat
     6061 aggctccgcc gatcataatc agccatacca catttgtaga ggttttactt gctttaaaaa
     6121 acctcccaca cctccccctg aacctgaaac ataaaatgaa tgcaattgtt gttgttaact
     6181 tgtttattgc agcttataat ggttacaaat aaagcaatag catcacaaat ttcacaaata
     6241 aagcattttt ttcactgcat tctagttgtg gtttgtccaa actcatcaat gtatcttatc
     6301 atgtctggat caattcccta tagtgagtcg tattaaattc gtaatcatgt catagctgtt
     6361 tcctgtgtga aattgttatc cgctcacaat tccacacaac atacgagccg gaagcataaa
     6421 gtgtaaagcc tggggtgcct aatgagtgag ctaactcaca ttaattgcgt tgcgctcact
     6481 gcccgctttc cagtcgggaa acctgtcgtg ccagctgcat taatgaatcg gccaacgcgc
     6541 ggggagaggc ggtttgcgta ttgggcgctc ttccgcttcc tcgctcactg actcgctgcg
     6601 ctcggtcgtt cggctgcggc gagcggtatc agctcactca aaggcggtaa tacggttatc
     6661 cacagaatca ggggataacg caggaaagaa catgtgagca aaaggccagc aaaaggccag
     6721 gaaccgtaaa aaggccgcgt tgctggcgtt tttccatagg ctccgccccc ctgacgagca
     6781 tcacaaaaat cgacgctcaa gtcagaggtg gcgaaacccg acaggactat aaagatacca
     6841 ggcgtttccc cctggaagct ccctcgtgcg ctctcctgtt ccgaccctgc cgcttaccgg
     6901 atacctgtcc gcctttctcc cttcgggaag cgtggcgctt tctcatagct cacgctgtag
     6961 gtatctcagt tcggtgtagg tcgttcgctc caagctgggc tgtgtgcacg aaccccccgt
     7021 tcagcccgac cgctgcgcct tatccggtaa ctatcgtctt gagtccaacc cggtaagaca
     7081 cgacttatcg ccactggcag cagccactgg taacaggatt agcagagcga ggtatgtagg
     7141 cggtgctaca gagttcttga agtggtggcc taactacggc tacactagaa gaacagtatt
     7201 tggtatctgc gctctgctga agccagttac cttcggaaaa agagttggta gctcttgatc
     7261 cggcaaacaa accaccgctg gtagcggtgg tttttttgtt tgcaagcagc agattacgcg
     7321 cagaaaaaaa ggatctcaag aagatccttt gatcttttct acggggtctg acgctcagtg
     7381 gaacgaaaac tcacgttaag ggattttggt catgagatta tcaaaaagga tcttcaccta
     7441 gatcctttta aattaaaaat gaagttttaa atcaatctaa agtatatatg agtaaacttg
     7501 gtctgacagt taccaatgct taatcagtga ggcacctatc tcagcgatct gtctatttcg
     7561 ttcatccata gttgcctgac tccccgtcgt gtagataact acgatacggg agggcttacc
     7621 atctggcccc agtgctgcaa tgataccgcg agacccacgc tcaccggctc cagatttatc
     7681 agcaataaac cagccagccg gaagggccga gcgcagaagt ggtcctgcaa ctttatccgc
     7741 ctccatccag tctattaatt gttgccggga agctagagta agtagttcgc cagttaatag
     7801 tttgcgcaac gttgttgcca ttgctacagg catcgtggtg tcacgctcgt cgtttggtat
     7861 ggcttcattc agctccggtt cccaacgatc aaggcgagtt acatgatccc ccatgttgtg
     7921 caaaaaagcg gttagctcct tcggtcctcc gatcgttgtc agaagtaagt tggccgcagt
     7981 gttatcactc atggttatgg cagcactgca taattctctt actgtcatgc catccgtaag
     8041 atgcttttct gtgactggtg agtactcaac caagtcattc tgagaatagt gtatgcggcg
     8101 accgagttgc tcttgcccgg cgtcaatacg ggataatacc gcgccacata gcagaacttt
     8161 aaaagtgctc atcattggaa aacgttcttc ggggcgaaaa ctctcaagga tcttaccgct
     8221 gttgagatcc agttcgatgt aacccactcg tgcacccaac tgatcttcag catcttttac
     8281 tttcaccagc gtttctgggt gagcaaaaac aggaaggcaa aatgccgcaa aaaagggaat
     8341 aagggcgaca cggaaatgtt gaatactcat actcttcctt tttcaatatt attgaagcat
     8401 ttatcagggt tattgtctca tgagcggata catatttgaa tgtatttaga aaaataaaca
     8461 aataggggtt ccgcgcacat ttccccgaaa agtgccacct gnnnnnnnnn nnnnnnnnnn
     8521 nnnnnnnnnn nnnnnnnnnn nnnnnnnnnn nnnnnnnnnn nnnnnnnnnn nnnnnnnnnn
     8581 nnnnnnnnnn nnnnnnnnnn nnnnnnnnnn nnnnnnnnnn nnnnncnnnn nnnnnnnnnn
     8641 nnnnnnnnnn nnnnnnnnnn nnnnnnnnnn nnnnnnnnnn nnnnnnnnnn nnnnnnnnnn
     8701 nnnnnnnnnn nnnnnnnann nnnnnnnnnn nnnnnnnnnn nnnnnnnnnn nnnnnnnnnn
     8761 nnnnnnncct ttgacgttgg agtccacgtt ctttaatagt ggactcttgt tccaaactgg
     8821 aacaacactc aaccctatct cggtctattc ttttgattta taagggattt tgccgatttc
     8881 ggcctattgg ttaaaaaatg agctgattta acaaaaattt aacgcgaatt ttaacaaaat
     8941 attaacgctt acaatttcca ttcgccattc aggctgcgca actgttggga agggcgatcg
     9001 gtgcgggcct cttcgctatt acgccagctg gcgaaagggg gatgtgctgc aaggcgatta
     9061 agttgggtaa cgccagggtt ttcccagtca cgacgttgta aaacgacggc cagtgccaag
     9121 ctgatctata cattgaatca atattggcaa ttagccatat tagtcattgg ttatatagca
     9181 taaatcaata ttggctattg gccattgcat acgttgtatc tatatcataa tatgtacatt
     9241 tatattggct catgtccaat atgaccgcca tgtt
//
